>Addgene plasmid #229279 | pXTK042 [Con-Pro_acc3-Broad_PartType5] | addgene full sequence | sequence record 464672 | Addgene NGS Result
TTGAGATCCTTTTTTTCTGCGCGTAATCTGCTGCTTGCAAACAAAAAAACCACCGCTACCAGCGGTGGTT
TGTTTGCCGGATCAAGAGCTACCAACTCTTTTTCCGAAGGTAACTGGCTTCAGCAGAGCGCAGATACCAA
ATACTGTTCTTCTAGTGTAGCCGTAGTTAGGCCACCACTTCAAGAACTCTGTAGCACCGCCTACATACCT
CGCTCTGCTAATCCTGTTACCAGTGGCTGCTGCCAGTGGCGATAAGTCGTGTCTTACCGGGTTGGACTCA
AGACGATAGTTACCGGATAAGGCGCAGCGGTCGGGCTGAACGGGGGGTTCGTGCACACAGCCCAGCTTGG
AGCGAACGACCTACACCGAACTGAGATACCTACAGCGTGAGCTATGAGAAAGCGCCACGCTTCCCGAAGG
GAGAAAGGCGGACAGGTATCCGGTAAGCGGCAGGGTCGGAACAGGAGAGCGCACGAGGGAGCTTCCAGGG
GGAAACGCCTGGTATCTTTATAGTCCTGTCGGGTTTCGCCACCTCTGACTTGAGCGTCGATTTTTGTGAT
GCTCGTCAGGGGGGCGGAGCCTATGGAAAAACGCCAGCAACGCGAGTCGGTCTCTAACGTGACATAAGCC
TGTTCGGTTCGTAAACTGTAATGCAAGTAGCGTATGCGCTCACGCAACTGGTCCAGAACCTTGACCGAAC
GCAGCGGTGGTAACGGCGCAGTGGCGGTTTTCATGGCTTGTTATGACTGTTTTTTTGTACAGCCTATGCC
TCGGGCATCCAAGCAGCAAGCGCGTTACGCCGTGGGTCGATGTTTGATGTTATGGAGCAGCAACGTATGT
GAGACCAGAGTAGCCCGCCTAATGAGCGGGCTTTTTTTTAATTCCCCTATTTGTTTATTTTTCTAAATAC
ATTCAAATATGTATCCGCTCATGAGACAATAACCCTGATAAATGCTTCAATAATATTGAAAAAGGAAGAG
TATGAGCATTCAGCATTTTCGTGTGGCGCTGATTCCGTTTTTTGCGGCGTTTTGCCTGCCGGTGTTTGCG
CATCCGGAAACCCTGGTGAAAGTGAAAGATGCGGAAGATCAACTGGGTGCGCGCGTGGGCTATATTGAAC
TGGATCTGAACAGCGGCAAAATTCTGGAATCTTTTCGTCCGGAAGAACGTTTTCCGATGATGAGCACCTT
TAAAGTGCTGCTGTGCGGTGCGGTTCTGAGCCGTGTGGATGCGGGCCAGGAACAACTGGGCCGTCGTATT
CATTATAGCCAGAACGATCTGGTGGAATATAGCCCGGTGACCGAAAAACATCTGACCGATGGCATGACCG
TGCGTGAACTGTGCAGCGCGGCGATTACCATGAGCGATAACACCGCGGCGAACCTGCTGCTGACGACCAT
TGGCGGTCCGAAAGAACTGACCGCGTTTCTGCATAACATGGGCGATCATGTGACCCGTCTGGATCGTTGG
GAACCGGAACTGAACGAAGCGATTCCGAACGATGAACGTGATACCACCATGCCGGCAGCAATGGCGACCA
CCCTGCGTAAACTGCTGACGGGTGAGCTGCTGACCCTGGCAAGCCGCCAGCAACTGATTGATTGGATGGA
AGCGGATAAAGTGGCGGGTCCGCTGCTGCGTAGCGCGCTGCCGGCTGGCTGGTTTATTGCGGATAAAAGC
GGTGCGGGCGAACGTGGCAGCCGTGGCATTATTGCGGCGCTGGGCCCGGATGGTAAACCGAGCCGTATTG
TGGTGATTTATACCACCGGCAGCCAGGCGACGATGGATGAACGTAACCGTCAGATTGCGGAAATTGGCGC
GAGCCTGATTAAACATTGGTAAACCGATACAATTAAAGGCTCCTTTTGGAGCCTTTTTTTTTGGACGACC
CTTGTCAGATCAAAGGATCTTC
Features (pLannotate 1.2.2; 5 found; start..end, strand, type, name):
      1..589     +  rep_origin     ori: high-copy-number ColE1/pMB1/pBR322/pUC origin of replication
    620..647     +  promoter       Pc promoter: intI1 (promoter lies within the coding sequence); class 1 integron promoter
    890..981     +  promoter       AmpR promoter: bla
    982..1839    +  CDS            bla: BLAT_ECOLX - Experimental evidence at protein level: Swiss-Prot protein existence level 1. TEM-type are the most prevalent beta-lactamases in enterobacteria; they hydrolyze the beta-lactam bond in susceptible beta-lactam antibiotics, thus conferring resistance to penicillins and cephalosporins. TEM-3 and TEM-4 are capable of hydrolyzing cefotaxime and ceftazidime. TEM-5 is capable of hydrolyzing ceftazidime. TEM-6 is capable of hydrolyzing ceftazidime and aztreonam. TEM-8/CAZ-2, TEM- 16/CAZ-7 and TEM-24/CAZ-6 are markedly active against ceftazidime. IRT- 4 shows resistance to beta-lactamase in
   1846..1885    +  terminator     fd terminator: central terminator from bacteriophage fd (Otsuka and Kunisawa, 1982)
