[The description below was written by a language model from this plasmid's Addgene catalogue record and pLannotate feature annotations shown in this document.]
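Description:
pXTK042 [Con-Pro_acc3-Broad_PartType5] is a small (about 1.9 kb) Golden Gate part plasmid from the XanthoMoClo modular cloning toolkit, which was developed for genetic engineering of bacteria in the genera Xanthobacter and Roseixanthobacter. It is built on the pXTK backbone and catalogued as a bacterial expression vector, but its role is that of a storage plasmid. It holds a single standardized part in E. coli until that part is released and combined with others in a hierarchical assembly. Propagation relies on a ColE1/pMB1-type origin of replication. Selection is by ampicillin, through a TEM-type beta-lactamase gene (bla) driven by its native AmpR promoter and followed by the bacteriophage fd central terminator. The catalogue lists the plasmid as low copy, whereas the automated annotation labels the origin as a high-copy pUC-family type; the record does not resolve this difference.

The payload is a synthetic constitutive promoter named acc3 (Broad), formatted as a Type 5 part in the toolkit's numbering scheme. In the feature table, the only element detected in the region between the origin and the resistance cassette is a short match to the Pc promoter of class 1 integrons, which normally drives expression of integron gene cassettes. This match probably lies within the acc3 promoter part, although the annotation does not delimit the part explicitly. The "Broad" label suggests intended activity across a wide host range, but the record does not define it. The flanking Type IIS restriction sites and overhangs are not annotated, and the cloning sites are recorded as unknown. The part would typically be used to provide constitutive transcription within a multi-part assembly, though the record does not say what the Type 5 position drives.
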