Addgene plasmid #229279: pXTK042 [Con-Pro_acc3-Broad_PartType5]
Purpose: XanthoMoClo Golden Gate Part Plasmid for cloning, contains Constitutive-Promoter_acc3-Broad_PartType5
Depositing lab: Michael Springer. Depositing organization: Harvard Medical School. Publication: XanthoMoClo horizontal line A Robust Modular Cloning Genetic Toolkit for the Genera Xanthobacter and Roseixanthobacter. Soltysiak MPM, Ory ALH, Lee AD, Christophersen CE, Jalihal AP, Springer M. ACS Synth Biol. 2025 Apr 18;14(4):1173-1190. doi: 10.1021/acssynbio.4c00806. Epub 2025 Mar 13. PubMed 40080684.
Backbone
  Vector backbone: pXTK
  Vector type: Bacterial Expression
Growth in bacteria
  Bacterial resistance: Ampicillin, 100 μg/mL
  Growth temperature: 37°C
  Growth strain: DH5alpha
  Copy number: Low Copy
Gene/Insert
  Gene/Insert name: acc3 Promoter (Broad) (alt name: Constitutive-Promoter_acc3-Broad_PartType5)
  Species: Synthetic
  Cloning method: Restriction Enzyme; 5′ cloning site unknown (unknown if destroyed)
Terms and licenses: Academic/Nonprofit Terms; Industry Terms: Not Available to Industry
How to cite: pXTK042 [Con-Pro_acc3-Broad_PartType5] was a gift from Michael Springer (Addgene plasmid # 229279 ; http://n2t.net/addgene:229279 ; RRID:Addgene_229279)
